Addgene plasmid #66974: pcDNA3 Flag Pu.1
Purpose: Expression plasmid for mouse Pu.1; adds Flag tag to the N-terminus of protein
Depositing lab: Christopher Vakoc. Depositing organization: Cold Spring Harbor Laboratory. Publication: BET Bromodomain Inhibition Suppresses the Function of Hematopoietic Transcription Factors in Acute Myeloid Leukemia. Roe JS, Mercan F, Rivera K, Pappin DJ, Vakoc CR. Mol Cell. 2015 May 12. pii: S1097-2765(15)00267-1. doi: 10.1016/j.molcel.2015.04.011. PubMed 25982114.
Backbone
  Vector backbone: pcDNA3
  Backbone manufacturer: Invitrogen
  Backbone size w/o insert (bp): 5400
  Total vector size (bp): 6219
  Vector type: Mammalian Expression
Growth in bacteria
  Bacterial resistance: Ampicillin, 100 μg/mL
  Growth temperature: 37°C
  Growth strain: DH5alpha
  Copy number: High Copy
Gene/Insert
  Gene/Insert name: Spi1
  Species: M. musculus (mouse)
  Insert size (bp): 819
  Entrez Gene: Spi1 (a.k.a. Dis-1, Dis1, PU.1, Sfpi-1, Sfpi1, Spi-1, Tcfpu1, Tfpu.1)
  Promoter: CMV
  Tag / fusion protein: Flag (N terminal on insert)
  Cloning method: Restriction Enzyme; 5′ cloning site BamHI (not destroyed); 3′ cloning site XhoI (not destroyed)
  Sequencing primers: 5′ T7; 3′ SP6
Terms and licenses: Academic/Nonprofit Terms; Industry Terms: Not Available to Industry
How to cite: pcDNA3 Flag Pu.1 was a gift from Christopher Vakoc (Addgene plasmid # 66974 ; http://n2t.net/addgene:66974 ; RRID:Addgene_66974)
