[The description below was written by a language model from this plasmid's Addgene catalogue record.]
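Description:
pcDNA3 Flag Pu.1 is a mammalian expression plasmid built on the Invitrogen pcDNA3 backbone (about 5.4 kb), giving a total construct of roughly 6.2 kb. It is propagated in E. coli as a high-copy plasmid under ampicillin selection. The record provides no feature table, so other backbone elements are not itemised. The pcDNA3 backbone generally also carries a neomycin resistance cassette for G418 selection in mammalian cells, but this is not stated in the record.

The payload is the mouse Spi1 coding sequence (819 bp), which encodes the ETS-family haematopoietic transcription factor PU.1. It was inserted by restriction cloning between BamHI and XhoI sites, both of which remain intact, so the insert can be excised or exchanged. Transcription is driven by the CMV promoter, a strong constitutive promoter suited to high-level expression in transfected mammalian cells. A Flag epitope is fused to the N-terminus of the protein, allowing detection by western blot or immunofluorescence and recovery by immunoprecipitation with anti-Flag antibodies, independently of PU.1-specific reagents. T7 and SP6 primer sites flank the cloning region and are used to sequence the insert from each end.

The stated purpose is simply expression of N-terminally Flag-tagged mouse PU.1. The associated publication concerns how BET bromodomain inhibition affects haematopoietic transcription factor function in acute myeloid leukaemia, which suggests use in studying PU.1 activity and its protein interactions, although the record does not describe specific experiments.
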