>Addgene plasmid #66974 | pcDNA3 Flag Pu.1 | addgene partial sequence | sequence record 119182 | CMV-F 5'-CGCAAATGGGCGGTAGGCGTG-3'
CTATATAAGCAGAGCTCTCTGGCTAACTAGAGAACCCACTGCTTACTGGCTTATCGAAATTAATACGACT
CACTATAGGGAGACCCAAGCTTGGTACCGAGCTCGGATCCACTAGTAACGGCCGCCAGTGTGCTGGAATT
CACCATGGACTACAAGGACGACGATGACAAGGGAGGCTTACAGGCGTGCAAAATGGAAGGGTTTTCCCTC
ACCGCCCCTCCATCGGATGACTTGGTTACTTACGATTCAGAGCTATACCAACGTCCAATGCATGACTACT
ACTCCTTCGTGGGCAGCGATGGAGAAAGCCATAGCGATCACTACTGGGATTTCTCCGCACACCATGTCCA
CAACAACGAGTTTGAGAACTTCCCTGAGAACCACTTCACAGAGCTGCAGAGTGTGCAGCCCCCGCAGCTA
CAGCAGCTCTATCGCCACATGGAGCTGGAACAGATGCACGTCCTCGATACTCCCATGGTGCCACCCCACA
CCGGCCTCAGTCACCAGGTTTCCTACATGCCCCGGATGTGCTTCCCTTATCAAACCTTGTCCCCAGCCCA
CCAGCAGAGCTCAGATGAGGAGGAGGGTGAGAGGCAGAGCCCTCCCCTGGAGGTGTCTGATGGAGAAGCT
GATGGCTTGGAGCCTGGGCCAGGTCTTCTGCACGGGGAGACAGGCAGCAAGAAAAAGATTCGCCTGTACC
AGTTCCTGCTGGACCTGCTGCGCAGCGGCGACATGAAGGACAGCATCTGGTGGGTGGACAAGGACAAAGG
TACCTTCCAGTTCTCGTCCAAGCACAAGGAGGCGCTGGCGCACCGCTGGGGCATCCAGAAGGGCAACCGC
AAGAAGATGACCTACCAGAAGATGGCGCGCGCGCTGCGCAACTACGGCAAGACAGGCGAGGTGAAGAAAG
TCAAGAAGAAGCTCACCTACCAGTTCAGCGGCGAGGTGCTGGGCCGTGGGGGCCTGGCCGAGCGGCGCCT
CCCGCCCCACTGATGACTCGAGCATGCATCTAGAGGGCCCTATTCTATAGTGTCACCTAAATGCTA
