>Addgene plasmid #66974 | pcDNA3 Flag Pu.1 | addgene partial sequence | sequence record 119183 | SV40pro-F 5'-TATTTATGCAGAGGCCGAGG-3'
TTCCAGAAGTAGTGAGGAGGCTTTTTTGGAGGCCTAGGCTTTTGCAAAAAGCTCCCGGGAGCTTGTATAT
CCATTTTCGGATCTGATCAAGAGACAGGATGAGGATCGTTTCGCATGATTGAACAAGATGGATTGCACGC
AGGTTCTCCGGCCGCTTGGGTGGAGAGGCTATTCGGCTATGACTGGGCACAACAGACAATCGGCTGCTCT
GATGCCGCCGTGTTCCGGCTGTCAGCGCAGGGGCGCCCGGTTCTTTTTGTCAAGACCGACCTGTCCGGTG
CCCTGAATGAACTGCAGGACGAGGCAGCGCGGCTATCGTGGCTGGCCACGACGGGCGTTCCTTGCGCAGC
TGTGCTCGACGTTGTCACTGAAGCGGGAAGGGACTGGCTGCTATTGGGCGAAGTGCCGGGGCAGGATCTC
CTGTCATCTCACCTTGCTCCTGCCGAGAAAGTATCCATCATGGCTGATGCAATGCGGCGGCTGCATACGC
TTGATCCGGCTACCTGCCCATTCGACCACCAAGCGAAACATCGCATCGAGCGAGCACGTACTCGGATGGA
AGCCGGTCTTGTCGATCAGGATGATCTGGACGAAGAGCATCAGGGGCTCGCGCCAGCCGAACTGTTCGCC
AGGCTCAAGGCGCGCATGCCCGACGGCGAGGATCTCGTCGTGACCCATGGCGATGCCTGCTTGCCGAATA
TCATGGTGGAAAATGGCCGCTTTTCTGGATTCATCGACTGTGGCCGGCTGGGTGTGGCGGACCGCTATCA
GGACATAGCGTTGGCTACCCGTGATATTGCTGAAGAGCTTGGCGGCGAATGGGCTGACCGCTTCCTCGTG
CTTTACGGTATCGCCGCTCCCGATTCGCAGCGCATCGCCTTCTATCGCCTTCTTGACGAGTTCTTCTGAG
CGGGACTCTGGGGTTCGAAATGACCGACCAAGCGACGCCCAACCTGCCATCACGAGATTTCGATTCCACC
GCCGCCTTCTATGAAAGGTTGGGCTTCGGA
